Addgene plasmid #111435: pV1326
Purpose: S. cerevisiae and C. glabrata Solo CRISPR vector, marked with URA3 and NatR
Depositing lab: Gerald Fink. Depositing organization: Whitehead Institute for Biomedical Research. Publication: New CRISPR Mutagenesis Strategies Reveal Variation in Repair Mechanisms among Fungi. Vyas VK, Bushkin GG, Bernstein DA, Getz MA, Sewastianik M, Barrasa MI, Bartel DP, Fink GR. mSphere. 2018 Apr 25;3(2). pii: 3/2/e00154-18. doi: 10.1128/mSphere.00154-18. Print 2018 Apr 25. PubMed 29695624.
Backbone
  Vector backbone: pRS416
  Backbone manufacturer: RS Sikorski
  Vector type: Yeast Expression, CRISPR
  Selectable markers: URA3 ; clonNAT
Growth in bacteria
  Bacterial resistance: Ampicillin, 100 μg/mL
  Growth temperature: 37°C
  Growth strain: DH5alpha
  Copy number: High Copy
Gene/Insert
  Gene/Insert name: CaCas9/sgRNA-BsmBI stuffer
  gRNA/shRNA sequence: sgRNA-BsmBI stuffer
  Species: Synthetic
  Cloning method: Gibson Cloning
Terms and licenses: Academic/Nonprofit Terms; Industry Terms: Not Available to Industry
How to cite: pV1326 was a gift from Gerald Fink (Addgene plasmid # 111435 ; http://n2t.net/addgene:111435 ; RRID:Addgene_111435)
