[The description below was written by a language model from this plasmid's Addgene catalogue record and pLannotate feature annotations shown in this document.]
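Description:
pV1326 is a single-plasmid ("Solo") CRISPR vector for genome editing in Saccharomyces cerevisiae and Candida glabrata, built by Gibson assembly on the pRS416 yeast shuttle backbone. In E. coli it is maintained as a high-copy plasmid through the ColE1/pUC-type origin and selected with ampicillin via the β-lactamase gene. The backbone also retains an f1 origin and the T7/T3 and lac promoter remnants flanking the original cloning site. In yeast, the CEN6/ARS element provides stable, low-copy episomal replication. Two yeast markers are present. URA3 under its own promoter gives uracil prototrophy and can be counterselected with 5-FOA, which allows the plasmid to be removed after editing. A nourseothricin (clonNAT) resistance cassette, consisting of a streptothricin acetyltransferase gene between the Ashbya gossypii TEF promoter and terminator, allows selection in strains without a ura3 mutation.

The payload combines both CRISPR components. The catalogue names the Streptococcus pyogenes Cas9 coding sequence CaCas9. It is followed by a 3xFLAG epitope tag and a CYC1 terminator fragment. The promoter driving Cas9 is not annotated or stated in the record, although the upstream region includes a fragment matching Candida albicans EAF6. The guide cassette uses the S. cerevisiae SNR52 promoter followed by the S. pyogenes gRNA scaffold, with a BsmBI stuffer between them that is replaced by a target-specific protospacer. Additional S. cerevisiae genomic sequence matching BNA5 and part of APS3 lies downstream of the scaffold, but the record does not explain its role. The associated work used such vectors to compare CRISPR mutagenesis and repair outcomes among fungi.
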