Features (pLannotate 1.2.2; 28 found; start..end, strand, type, name):
      5..39      +  CDS            rop (fragment): Rop protein, which maintains plasmids at low copy number; rop
    144..193     +  misc_feature   bom (fragment): basis of mobility region from pBR322
    201..416     +  promoter       URA3 promoter: S. cerevisiae URA3
    417..1220    +  CDS            URA3: orotidine-5'-phosphate decarboxylase, required for uracil biosynthesis; S. cerevisiae URA3; yeast auxotrophic marker, counterselectable with 5-fluoroorotic acid (5-FOA)
   1299..1350    +  misc_feature   bom (fragment): basis of mobility region from pBR322
   1378..1806    -  rep_origin     f1 ori (sequence partly withheld): f1 bacteriophage origin of replication; arrow indicates direction of (+) strand synthesis
   1810..1965    -  CDS            lacZα (fragment): LacZα fragment of β-galactosidase; lacZ fragment
   1973..1991    +  promoter       T7 promoter: promoter for bacteriophage T7 RNA polymerase
   2007..2600    -  CDS            EAF6 (fragment): EAF6_CANAL - Protein inferred from homology: Swiss-Prot protein existence level 3. Component of the NuA4 histone acetyltransferase complex which is involved in transcriptional activation of selected genes principally by acetylation of nucleosomal histone H4 and H2A. The NuA4 complex is also involved in DNA repair (By similarity). From Candida albicans (strain SC5314 / ATCC MYA-2876) (Yeast).
   3565..7668    +  CDS            cas9: CAS9_STRP1 - Also known as csn1 From Streptococcus pyogenes serotype M1.
   7750..7815    +  CDS            3xFLAG: three tandem FLAG® epitope tags, followed by an enterokinase cleavage site
   7880..8045    +  terminator     CYC1 terminator (fragment): S. cerevisiae CYC1; transcription terminator for CYC1
   8072..8269    -  terminator     TEF terminator: Ashbya gossypii TEF terminator
   8287..8856    -  CDS            sta: STA_STRLA - Experimental evidence at protein level: Swiss-Prot protein existence level 1. Involved in resistance to streptothricin, a broad-spectrum antibiotic produced by streptomycetes. Detoxifies streptothricin via acetylation of the beta amino group of the first beta-lysyl moiety of streptothricin. From Streptomyces lavendulae.
   8870..9213    -  promoter       TEF promoter: Ashbya gossypii TEF promoter
   9261..9529    +  promoter       SNR52 promoter: promoter for the S. cerevisiae small nucleolar RNA gene SNR52
   9549..9624    +  misc_RNA       gRNA scaffold: guide RNA scaffold for the Streptococcus pyogenes CRISPR/Cas9 system
   9952..11313   -  CDS            BNA5: KYNU_YEAST - Experimental evidence at protein level: Swiss-Prot protein existence level 1. Catalyzes the cleavage of L-kynurenine (L-Kyn) and L-3- hydroxykynurenine (L-3OHKyn) into anthranilic acid (AA) and 3- hydroxyanthranilic acid (3-OHAA), respectively. From Saccharomyces cerevisiae (strain ATCC 204508 / S288c) (Baker's yeast).
  11600..11713   +  CDS            APS3 (fragment): AP3S_YEAST - Also known as YKS7. Experimental evidence at protein level: Swiss-Prot protein existence level 1. Part of the AP-3 complex, an adaptor-related complex which is not clathrin-associated. The complex is associated with the Golgi region as well as more peripheral structures. It facilitates the budding of vesicles from the Golgi membrane and may be directly involved in trafficking to the vacuole. Required for the transport via the ALP pathway, which directs the transport of the cargo proteins PHO8 and VAM3 to the vacuole. From Saccharomyces cerevisiae (strain ATCC 204508 / S288c) (Bake
  11744..11762   -  promoter       T3 promoter: promoter for bacteriophage T3 RNA polymerase
  11805..11827   -  protein_bind   lac operator (fragment): The lac repressor binds to the lac operator to inhibit transcription in E. coli. This inhibition can be relieved by adding lactose or isopropyl-β-D-thiogalactopyranoside (IPTG). lac repressor encoded by lacI
  11831..11861   -  promoter       lac promoter: promoter for the E. coli lac operon
  11876..11897   -  protein_bind   CAP binding site: CAP binding activates transcription in the presence of cAMP. E. coli catabolite activator protein
  11910..12002   -  CDS            lacI (fragment): lac repressor; lacI; The lac repressor binds to the lac operator to inhibit transcription in E. coli. This inhibition can be relieved by adding lactose or isopropyl-β-D-thiogalactopyranoside (IPTG).
  12185..12773   -  rep_origin     ori: high-copy-number ColE1/pMB1/pBR322/pUC origin of replication
  12944..13804   -  CDS            AmpR: β-lactamase; bla; confers resistance to ampicillin, carbenicillin, and related antibiotics
  13805..13909   -  promoter       AmpR promoter: bla
  13946..14449   +  misc_feature   CEN/ARS: S. cerevisiae CEN6 centromere fused to an autonomously replicating sequence
>Addgene plasmid #111435 | pV1326 | addgene full sequence | sequence record 212589 | Addgene NGS Result
GAATTCGCGCGTTTCGGTGATGACGGTGAAAACCTCTGACACATGCAGCTCCCGGAGATCTCGGTCACAG
CTTGTCTGTAAGCGGATGCCGGGAGCAGACAAGCCCGTCAGGGCGCGTCAGCGGGTGTTGGCGGGTGTCG
GGGCTGGCTTAACTATGCGGCATCAGAGCAGATTGTACCGAGAGTGCACCATACCACCTTTTCAATTCAT
CATTTTTTTTTTATTCTTTTTTTTGATTTCGGTTTCCTTGAAATTTTTTTGATTCGGTAATCTCCGAACA
GAAGGAAGAACGAAGGAAGGAGCACAGACTTAGATTGGTATATATACGCATATGTAGTGTTGAAGAAACA
TGAAATTGCCCAGTATTCTTAACCCAACTGCACAGAACAAAAACCTGCAGGAAACGAAGATAAATCATGT
CGAAAGCTACATATAAGGAACGTGCTGCTACTCATCCTAGTCCTGTTGCTGCCAAGCTATTTAATATCAT
GCACGAAAAGCAAACAAACTTGTGTGCTTCATTGGATGTTCGTACCACCAAGGAATTACTGGAGTTAGTT
GAAGCATTAGGTCCCAAAATTTGTTTACTAAAAACACATGTGGATATCTTGACTGATTTTTCCATGGAGG
GCACAGTTAAGCCGCTAAAGGCATTATCCGCCAAGTACAATTTTTTACTCTTCGAAGACAGAAAATTTGC
TGACATTGGTAATACAGTCAAATTGCAGTACTCTGCGGGTGTATACAGAATAGCAGAATGGGCAGACATT
ACGAATGCACACGGTGTGGTGGGCCCAGGTATTGTTAGCGGTTTGAAGCAGGCGGCAGAAGAAGTAACAA
AGGAACCTAGAGGCCTTTTGATGTTAGCAGAATTGTCATGCAAGGGCTCCCTATCTACTGGAGAATATAC
TAAGGGTACTGTTGACATTGCGAAGAGCGACAAAGATTTTGTTATCGGCTTTATTGCTCAAAGAGACATG
GGTGGAAGAGATGAAGGTTACGATTGGTTGATTATGACACCCGGTGTGGGTTTAGATGACAAGGGTGATG
CATTGGGTCAACAGTATAGAACCGTGGATGATGTGGTCTCTACAGGATCTGACATTATTATTGTTGGAAG
AGGACTATTTGCAAAGGGAAGGGATGCTAAGGTAGAGGGTGAACGTTACAGAAAAGCAGGCTGGGAAGCA
TATTTGAGAAGATGCGGCCAGCAAAACTAAAAAACTGTATTATAAGTAAATGCATGTATACTAAACTCAC
AAATTAGAGCTTCAATTTAATTATATCAGTTATTACCCTATGCGGTGTGAAATACCGCACAGATGCGTAA
GGAGAAAATACCGCATCAGGAAATTGTAAGCGTTAATATTTTGTTAAAATTCGCGTTAAATTTTTGTTAA
ATCAGCTCATTTTTTAACCAATAGGCCGAAATCGGCAAAATCCCTTATAAATCAAAAGAATAGACCGAGA
TAGGGT
[37 nt withheld, positions 1477-1513]
AAAGAACGTGGACTCCAACGTCAAAGG
[49 nt withheld, positions 1541-1589]
T
[91 nt withheld, positions 1591-1681]
G
[124 nt withheld, positions 1683-1806]
CCATTCGCCATTCAGGCTGCGCAACTGTTGGGAAGGGCGATCGGTGCGGGCCTCTTCGCTATTACGCCAG
CTGGCGAAAGGGGGATGTGCTGCAAGGCGATTAAGTTGGGTAACGCCAGGGTTTTCCCAGTCACGACGTT
GTAAAACGACGGCCAGTGAGCGCGCGTAATACGACTCACTATAGGGCGAATTGGGTACCTGCCACTACTA
CCACTGGGAGTTTCGTTCTTCTCGATACTATTAGCTTTACTTCCTGCACTAGCAGTGGTTGGATCAACAG
AATCTTCATAATCATCAAAATCGTCTTTTGAAGACCCCCCGTTTGATGTATGGCCCTGTCTTTTCATCAA
ACTTTTTATATAGTTGACTGAACTGAGGCTAAATATGTGATCATCTTCACTATAGACAATCTTTCTCTTA
TTTGCACCACCGCCACCACCAGTCTTTGAGAAATTCTCAAAACCTTTTACGATATTACCAAGCGGGCTCT
CTTCGAAATAATCTATCTCTTTTTGATATATCGAATCCTCTAGCGTGGTTAGCTTTCTAGTTAGTTCTTG
CTTCTTAAGAATTTGCTGGATTAGTTTATTTTTCAATTCAACGTATTTCTCAGAGTCATCTTTAGATTTT
GATGAAGATGTGCGTTCATTCGCTATATCCTTCTTGGTCGTGTCTTTTCGATCCTCCTTGGCTGGCACTG
AACTCGTCTTTTTTGGCGTTGCTGTTCCAGACAGACTTATCTCATTAGATTTGGAACTTGTGGGTTTAAC
ATCATTTGCATCTTTAGTAGACATGATTGTGTAATACCGTGATTGTTTGTTTTGAAAGGTCTGTCATATT
TCTATCAATTTCAAAACAAAATGTTCATCAGAAAAAAGCCAAAAATGTCTCTTCTAGCTTCTTAGTGGTG
TCGCAAAATACACAATGTCGCTCAACAATCCACATTCCCGGCGCATAGCTCAAATCACATGACTACAGCT
AACAATTACACAAAAAAATTCTCTTTTCGATGTAGCAACTATCTTCAACTAAAACATTTTCTCCTTCGGC
CCATGATTGTCCTCCGGGTCGACAGCAAGCCGTTACAATTGAGATGGAAAGCGACCTACCTTCACTCGAT
AAGGTGCTTAATTGTACTTCATATAAATCTGGCCCGGATCTAAACAAATGAGTTCCATTAAGCCGTGGGT
TCTCAATTAGGGTTTTTGTTTTTGATTTAGAAAAAAGAGATCAAGATTTGTTTACAGGTGATGCCTTTTT
TTAGAACTTATGCGTTGCAAAAGTTGACTAACGATTTCTATAAGGTGATCCACACTAATTATACAAACGT
ACAAACAGACATACTTTTCCTGCGTTCACCTGATGTTGGCCAGATTTCTCTCTTCATTGCATAGAACATA
ACCACACTAGGGCAACAGAAAAAAAAAAAAAAAGTGCATCGGGAAGTTGTGTTCCATTCATTATATGTCT
ACTACTGCATATGAGTAGCCCACCCACCACCACCATAGTAAGTTTTTGTGTATGCGCGCCGTCAGGTTAT
TTCATTTCTGAATTTTTCAACCACCTTACTCCCTTTATTGTTGATTGACAATTTTGCTCACAGTAAGATC
TTTTAGACTCCAATTAATATAAAATAAGTCTGATTTTCCAATTCCTGTTTTTTCTTTTTTTTTCTGTTTC
TATTTCTTTCCTTTTCTCCCTTTTTTTTAATTCTTCATTCAATCATCAATTGATAATTCAGGAATATTAC
AACCCGGGATGGATAAAAAGTATAGTATTGGTTTAGATATTGGTACTAACTCTGTGGGTTGGGCAGTTAT
CACTGACGAATATAAAGTTCCATCAAAGAAATTTAAGGTGTTAGGTAACACTGACAGACACTCAATAAAA
AAGAATCTTATCGGTGCTCTTTTGTTCGACTCCGGTGAAACTGCCGAGGCTACACGTTTAAAAAGAACAG
CAAGAAGAAGATATACCCGTAGAAAAAATAGAATATGTTATTTACAAGAAATCTTTTCTAATGAAATGGC
TAAAGTTGATGATTCCTTTTTCCATAGATTGGAAGAGTCATTTTTGGTTGAAGAAGACAAAAAGCATGAG
AGACATCCAATCTTTGGGAATATAGTTGATGAAGTGGCTTACCATGAAAAATATCCTACCATTTATCATT
TAAGAAAGAAATTGGTAGATTCAACTGATAAAGCTGACCTTAGATTAATCTATTTAGCACTTGCCCATAT
GATTAAATTTAGAGGTCATTTTTTGATTGAAGGTGATTTGAACCCAGATAATTCTGACGTGGATAAATTA
TTTATTCAATTAGTCCAAACCTACAACCAATTATTTGAGGAAAATCCAATTAATGCTAGTGGTGTCGATG
CCAAAGCTATATTATCAGCCAGATTATCAAAATCTAGACGTTTGGAAAATTTGATTGCCCAATTGCCAGG
AGAAAAAAAGAATGGATTATTTGGAAACTTGATCGCATTATCATTGGGTTTGACACCAAATTTTAAATCT
AATTTTGATTTAGCTGAAGATGCTAAATTACAATTATCAAAAGACACCTATGACGACGATTTGGACAATT
TACTTGCTCAAATTGGTGATCAATATGCAGATTTGTTCTTAGCTGCTAAAAACTTATCTGATGCTATTTT
GTTGTCTGATATTTTGAGAGTGAACACAGAAATAACCAAAGCTCCATTATCAGCATCTATGATCAAACGT
TATGATGAACACCATCAGGATTTGACTTTATTGAAAGCTTTGGTGAGACAACAATTGCCAGAGAAGTATA
AAGAAATCTTTTTCGATCAATCTAAAAACGGGTATGCAGGTTATATTGATGGGGGTGCCTCCCAAGAGGA
ATTTTACAAATTTATAAAACCTATTTTAGAAAAGATGGATGGGACTGAGGAACTTTTGGTCAAATTGAAC
AGAGAAGATTTGTTACGTAAACAGAGAACTTTTGATAATGGTAGTATACCTCACCAAATTCATTTGGGTG
AGTTGCATGCAATTTTAAGAAGACAAGAAGATTTTTATCCATTTTTAAAAGATAATAGAGAAAAAATCGA
GAAAATTTTAACCTTTAGAATTCCATACTATGTTGGGCCTTTGGCTAGAGGTAATTCAAGATTTGCCTGG
ATGACACGTAAATCAGAAGAAACTATTACCCCTTGGAATTTTGAAGAGGTTGTTGATAAAGGAGCATCAG
CACAGAGTTTTATTGAAAGAATGACCAATTTCGATAAAAACTTACCAAATGAAAAAGTTTTACCAAAACA
TTCCTTGTTATACGAATATTTTACTGTTTACAATGAACTTACAAAGGTTAAATATGTTACTGAAGGTATG
CGTAAGCCAGCCTTTTTATCTGGAGAACAGAAAAAGGCAATAGTTGATTTATTGTTTAAAACAAATAGAA
AAGTTACTGTTAAACAATTAAAAGAAGATTACTTTAAGAAAATTGAATGTTTTGATTCAGTTGAAATCAG
TGGTGTTGAAGACAGATTTAATGCTAGTTTAGGAACTTACCATGATTTACTTAAAATTATCAAAGATAAA
GATTTCTTGGATAACGAAGAAAATGAAGACATTTTAGAAGACATTGTTTTAACCTTAACTTTATTCGAAG
ATAGAGAGATGATTGAAGAACGTTTGAAGACTTATGCACATTTGTTTGACGATAAAGTGATGAAACAGTT
GAAAAGAAGACGTTATACTGGATGGGGTAGATTGTCTCGTAAATTGATCAATGGAATTAGAGATAAACAA
AGTGGTAAAACTATCTTGGACTTTTTGAAATCTGACGGATTTGCTAATAGAAATTTCATGCAATTGATCC
ACGACGATAGTTTGACATTTAAAGAAGACATCCAAAAGGCCCAAGTGAGTGGGCAAGGTGATTCATTACA
TGAACATATTGCAAATTTAGCCGGATCTCCTGCTATTAAGAAAGGGATATTACAAACTGTTAAAGTTGTG
GATGAATTAGTGAAAGTAATGGGAAGACATAAACCTGAAAACATTGTCATTGAGATGGCAAGAGAAAATC
AAACTACACAAAAAGGACAGAAAAATAGTAGAGAACGTATGAAAAGAATAGAAGAGGGTATTAAAGAATT
GGGTAGTCAAATATTGAAAGAACACCCAGTGGAAAATACCCAGTTGCAAAATGAAAAATTATATCTTTAC
TACCTTCAAAATGGACGTGATATGTATGTTGATCAGGAATTAGATATAAATAGACTTTCAGATTATGATG
TAGATCATATAGTTCCACAATCTTTCTTGAAAGATGATTCCATAGACAATAAAGTATTAACTAGAAGTGA
TAAAAATAGAGGTAAAAGTGATAATGTCCCAAGTGAGGAAGTCGTCAAAAAGATGAAAAATTACTGGCGT
CAACTTTTGAATGCTAAATTAATTACTCAAAGAAAATTTGATAATTTGACTAAAGCAGAAAGAGGTGGGC
TTTCTGAATTAGATAAAGCCGGGTTCATTAAAAGACAATTGGTCGAAACTAGACAAATTACTAAACATGT
TGCCCAAATTTTAGATTCCCGTATGAACACTAAGTATGACGAAAATGATAAGTTAATACGTGAGGTTAAA
GTCATTACTTTAAAATCAAAACTTGTCTCTGATTTCAGAAAGGATTTCCAATTCTATAAAGTTAGAGAAA
TTAATAATTATCATCATGCTCATGATGCATATTTGAATGCTGTAGTTGGAACTGCTTTAATCAAGAAATA
CCCTAAATTAGAATCTGAATTTGTATATGGTGATTACAAAGTCTATGATGTTAGAAAGATGATTGCTAAA
TCAGAACAAGAAATTGGTAAAGCTACAGCTAAATACTTCTTTTACTCTAACATTATGAATTTCTTTAAAA
CAGAAATTACTTTGGCAAACGGTGAAATTAGAAAAAGACCTCTTATTGAAACAAATGGTGAGACTGGAGA
GATAGTTTGGGACAAAGGGCGTGATTTCGCTACTGTTAGAAAAGTTTTATCAATGCCACAAGTTAACATT
GTAAAGAAAACAGAGGTTCAAACTGGTGGTTTCTCAAAAGAAAGTATTTTGCCTAAAAGAAATAGTGATA
AATTGATTGCCAGAAAAAAGGATTGGGATCCAAAGAAATATGGTGGTTTCGACTCACCAACCGTAGCCTA
TTCTGTTTTGGTTGTGGCAAAGGTTGAAAAGGGTAAAAGTAAAAAGCTTAAATCAGTAAAAGAACTTTTG
GGTATTACAATAATGGAAAGAAGTTCCTTTGAAAAGAACCCTATTGATTTTTTGGAAGCTAAAGGTTATA
AGGAAGTAAAGAAGGACTTAATAATCAAATTGCCTAAATATTCTTTATTTGAATTAGAAAATGGGAGAAA
AAGAATGTTGGCTTCTGCTGGAGAATTGCAAAAGGGTAATGAATTAGCATTGCCTTCCAAATATGTTAAC
TTCTTGTATTTAGCTTCACACTATGAAAAGTTGAAAGGGTCACCAGAAGATAACGAGCAAAAACAATTAT
TTGTTGAACAACACAAACACTACTTAGATGAGATTATAGAACAAATTAGTGAATTCAGTAAAAGAGTGAT
ATTAGCTGATGCAAATTTAGATAAAGTTTTGTCAGCCTATAACAAACATAGAGATAAGCCAATTAGAGAA
CAAGCAGAAAACATTATTCACTTATTTACCCTTACCAATTTAGGAGCACCTGCTGCTTTCAAGTATTTTG
ATACAACAATTGATCGTAAAAGATATACCTCAACAAAAGAAGTCTTAGACGCCACCTTAATTCATCAATC
AATCACTGGATTGTATGAGACAAGAATTGATTTGTCTCAATTGGGTGGTGATGAAGGGGCTGATCCTAAG
AAGAAAAGAAAAGTTGATCCAAAGAAAAAGCGTAAGGTGGATCCTAAGAAAAAGAGAAAGGTTGACTACA
AAGACCATGACGGTGATTATAAAGATCATGACATCGACTACAAGGATGACGATGACAAGTGATAATGACT
GCAGAGATCCATCGACCTGCCGCCAAGCTAATTCCGGGCGAATTTCTGTCGAGTCATGTAATTAGTTATG
TCACGCTTACATTCACGCCCTCCCCCCACATCCGCTCTAACCGAAAAGGAAGGAGTTAGACAACCTGAAG
TCTAGGTCCCTATTTATTTTTTTATAGTTATGTTAGTATTAAGAACGTTATTTATATTTCAAATTTTTCT
TTTTTTTCTTGGCGGCGTTAGTATCAAATCGACAGCAGTATAGCGACCAGCATTCACATACGATTGACGC
ATGATATTACTTTCTGCGCACTTAACTTCGCATCTGGGCAGATGATGTCGAGGCGAAAAAAAATATAAAT
CACGCTAACATTTGATTAAAATAGAACAACTACAATATAAAAAAACTATACAAATGACAAGTTCTTGAAA
ACAAGAATCTTTTTATTGTCAGTACTGACTCGAGTTATTATGGACATGGCATAGACATATACAAAGCTTG
TTCACCATCGGAAGCAGTACCATCGTATAAAGCAGTATCCAAACCACACAAAGTGAAACCCATTCTTCTA
TAAGCATGAATAGCTGGAGCATTAACATTGGTAACTTCCAACCACAAATGACCAGCACCTCTTTCTCTGG
CGAATTCAGTAGCCAAACCCATCAAAGCTCTACCAACACCATGACCTCTATGTTCTGGAGCAACTTCAAT
ATCTTCAACAGTCAATCTTCTGTTCCAACCAGAATAAGAAACAACAACGAAACCAGCCAAATCACCATCA
TCACCATAAGCAACGAAAGTTCTAGAATCTGGATCACCATCTTCACCAGCATCGGATTCATCATCGGATT
CATCATCTGGGAAAACCTTAGTCAATGGTGGATCAACTGGAACTTCTCTCAAAGTGAAACCATCACCAGT
AGCAGTAACTCTAAAAACAGTATCGGTAGTGAAAGAACCATCCAAAGCTTCAATAGCTTCAGCATCACCT
GGAACAGAAGTTCTGTATCTATAAGCAGTATCATCCAAAGTAGTAGACATAATTGTAGGATCCGGTTGTT
TATGTTCGGATGTGATGTGAGAACTGTATCCTAGCAAGATTTTAAAAGGAAGTATATGAAAGAAGAACCT
CAGTGGCAAATCCTAACCTTTTATATTTCTCTACAGGGGCGCGGCGTGGGGACAATTCAACGCGTCTGTG
AGGGGAGCGTTTCCCTGCTCGCAGGTCTGCAGCGAGGAGCCGTAATTTTTGCTTCGCGCCGTGCGGCCAT
CAAAATGTATGGATGCAAATGATTATACATGGGGATGTATGGGCTAAATGTACGGGCGACAGTCACATCA
TGCCCCTGAGCTGCGCACGTCAAGACTGTCAAGGAGGGTATTCTGGGCCTCCATGTCGCTGGCCGGGTGA
CCCGGCGGGGACGAGGCAAGCTTGATGCGGCCGCTCTTTGAAAAGATAATGTATGATTTTGCTTTCACTC
ATATTTATACAGAAACTTGATGTTTTCTTTCGAGTATATACAAGGTGATTACATGTACGTTTGAAGTACA
ACTCTAGATTTTGTAGTGCCCTCTTGGGCTAGCGGTAAAGGTGCGCATTTTTTCACACCCTACAATGTTC
TGTTCAAAAGATTTTGGTCAAACGCTGTAGAAGTGAAAGTTGGTGCGCATGTTTCGGCGTTCGAAACTTC
TCCGCAGTGAAAGATAAATGATCGGAGACGGAATTCCGTCTCGTTTTAGAGCTAGAAATAGCAAGTTAAA
ATAAGGCTAGTCCGTTATCAACTTGAAAAAGTGGCACCGAGTCGGTGCTTTTTTTCTCGAGTTTTTTTAT
CGAGTGTTTAAGGATAATGATAACTGAAGAGAAGAATTAGTTTTGCCGCCACCGCGGGTTTGCCTCTGAT
TAAATAAAAAAAAGCTGGTGCTTTTTTTTCTTTTATAGGAACATCTTGAATATATGAACTAATTAAATGA
TAATTTTTTACCCATCTTTACTCTTAATCACTGAGCTGCAGTCAAAGAAAAAGGGATACAGCACCTGGTG
AAGAGATGAACGGAGACTAACTTAGACGCGTTGATTCTTTTCAATTGCACATTTTATTAATCGATGCTAA
CGTCTATTTACATATATTCTTTAGAGATATTATCTAGGGCTTCAAATAATCTCTGGACAGCAATAAAAGT
CTCTTCAAAAGTATTGTATAACGGCAATGGGGCTAATCTGATTACATCTGGTCTTCTTTCGTCACAGATT
ATAGCATGATCATGCAAGTACGCATTAACTCGTTCCATGACGTTCTTGCCCTTTTCATCGAAATGCGGTT
GAAACATAATGGACAATTGACATCCTCTTTCAGCTGGATTCAAAGGAGTTAAAATTTTAAACCCAAATTT
GGAGTTTGATGTACTGGATTGTGGTATGTAATACTTGGAATTCGTCAATAGATCCTGTAAAAATTGAGTC
AAAGCAACACTTTTTTCACGAAGTTTAGATACTCCACCCACTTTAGCATACACTTCCAATGACGACTTCA
CAGCAACAACATCAAGAACAGAAGGATTTGACTGTCTGTAAGAAAGAGCCGAGTTTATTGGATCAAACTC
TTCTAACATTTTGAATCGTTCTTGGGAGTTATTGCCCCACCAACCAGCTAGTCTAGGAACGAAACTGCTC
TTCTTGTTCTCTATAGTGTATTTTTCATGCACAAAAATTCCACCTATGGCTCCAGGTCCCGAGTTTAAAT
ATTTGTAGGAACACCAAGCAGCAAAATCTACTCCCCAATCATGTAAATTTAATGGAACATTCCCAACTGC
ATGGGCAAGATCCCACCCAACTTTAATTTGTTGGCTCTTTTCCTTAGCGTATTTAGTTATTTCCTCTATC
TTGAAAAATTGACCAGTGTAGTATTGGATACCAGGAAAACACACTAGAGCCAATTCATCCAGGTTCTCAT
CTATAGCCTTGATTATTCTTTCTGTTTTAATATAAGTTTCACCAGGTTGAACTTCCAATTGAATCAAATG
TTTCTCGTCGTATCCGAACAATTTAACAATGTTCAAAAATGCATAGTAGTCAGAAGGAAATGCTTGTTTT
TCAAATAAAATTTTGGTTCTTTTCCCCTCAGGTTTGTAAAAATGGATCAACAATGCATTCAAGTTTGCTG
TTAAAGAACCCATAACTGCAACTTCGTTTTCCTTTGCACCAACAATGGGGGCTATTAATGGTAATAAGGG
TAAATCGATGTCTACCCACGGTGTTAACAGTTTGTCAGGATGATTGAAATGAGACTCAACCCCTCGTTCA
ACCCATGCATTCAATTCATCATTGATAGCTTTCTTTGTATTCTTAGGCATCAACCCAAGAGAGTTTCCAC
ATAAATAAATAGACTCAGTTGATGACTCATATTTATTATTTTTGATACCTAATGATCCAAAAGTTGGTAT
GGCAAACTCATTTTTAAAAGTTGGGAACTTTTTGTCCAATTTCTTTGCCTCGGCTAATGACATCTGATAA
TAAAATGGGGTTGGAGTAGTTGGTGGTATAACCGGAGAGATAGAATTGAAGAAAAAAATCGGAAACAACA
AAAAAAGTTGATACCCAGTATTATGTGGGAGATAATTGCGAATGGTGGAAAAAAAAAAGACGCCTTTGGG
CCTCAACAACAATTCTAACAGCTTGAGAGCTTTACAATCGAGAAACTATGATTCATTCCGTTTTAATATG
TATGTACTTAGTAAACTCGTGAATTTTATTTGTGGTCTACTTTAGTACTAACATAATCATTGGATAGTCA
ATAATGATGGTCTTCCGAGACTAATGAAATTCTATACCAAAGTCGATATTCCAACACAGAAATTGCTCTT
GCAACAAGTGCACCTGTTGATATCTACTAGATCAGCACAAGAGTGTTCGGAGCTCCAGCTTTTGTTCCCT
TTAGTGAGGGTTAATTGCGCGCTTGGCGTAATCATGGTCATAGCTGTTTCCTGTGTGAAATTGTTATCCG
CTCACAATTCCACACAACATACGAGCCGGAAGCATAAAGTGTAAAGCCTGGGGTGCCTAATGAGTGAGCT
AACTCACATTAATTGCGTTGCGCTCACTGCCCGCTTTCCAGTCGGGAAACCTGTCGTGCCAGCTGCATTA
ATGAATCGGCCAACGCGCGGGGAGAGGCGGTTTGCGTATTGGGCGCTCTTCCGCTTCCTCGCTCACTGAC
TCGCTGCGCTCGGTCGTTCGGCTGCGGCGAGCGGTATCAGCTCACTCAAAGGCGGTAATACGGTTATCCA
CAGAATCAGGGGATAACGCAGGAAAGAACATGTGAGCAAAAGGCCAGCAAAAGGCCAGGAACCGTAAAAA
GGCCGCGTTGCTGGCGTTTTTCCATAGGCTCCGCCCCCCTGACGAGCATCACAAAAATCGACGCTCAAGT
CAGAGGTGGCGAAACCCGACAGGACTATAAAGATACCAGGCGTTTCCCCCTGGAAGCTCCCTCGTGCGCT
CTCCTGTTCCGACCCTGCCGCTTACCGGATACCTGTCCGCCTTTCTCCCTTCGGGAAGCGTGGCGCTTTC
TCATAGCTCACGCTGTAGGTATCTCAGTTCGGTGTAGGTCGTTCGCTCCAAGCTGGGCTGTGTGCACGAA
CCCCCCGTTCAGCCCGACCGCTGCGCCTTATCCGGTAACTATCGTCTTGAGTCCAACCCGGTAAGACACG
ACTTATCGCCACTGGCAGCAGCCACTGGTAACAGGATTAGCAGAGCGAGGTATGTAGGCGGTGCTACAGA
GTTCTTGAAGTGGTGGCCTAACTACGGCTACACTAGAAGAACAGTATTTGGTATCTGCGCTCTGCTGAAG
CCAGTTACCTTCGGAAAAAGAGTTGGTAGCTCTTGATCCGGCAAACAAACCACCGCTGGTAGCGGTGGTT
TTTTTGTTTGCAAGCAGCAGATTACGCGCAGAAAAAAAGGATCTCAAGAAGATCCTTTGATCTTTTCTAC
GGGGTCTGACGCTCAGTGGAACGAAAACTCACGTTAAGGGATTTTGGTCATGAGATTATCAAAAAGGATC
TTCACCTAGATCCTTTTAAATTAAAAATGAAGTTTTAAATCAATCTAAAGTATATATGAGTAAACTTGGT
CTGACAGTTACCAATGCTTAATCAGTGAGGCACCTATCTCAGCGATCTGTCTATTTCGTTCATCCATAGT
TGCCTGACTCCCCGTCGTGTAGATAACTACGATACGGGAGGGCTTACCATCTGGCCCCAGTGCTGCAATG
ATACCGCGAGACCCACGCTCACCGGCTCCAGATTTATCAGCAATAAACCAGCCAGCCGGAAGGGCCGAGC
GCAGAAGTGGTCCTGCAACTTTATCCGCCTCCATCCAGTCTATTAATTGTTGCCGGGAAGCTAGAGTAAG
TAGTTCGCCAGTTAATAGTTTGCGCAACGTTGTTGCCATTGCTACAGGCATCGTGGTGTCACGCTCGTCG
TTTGGTATGGCTTCATTCAGCTCCGGTTCCCAACGATCAAGGCGAGTTACATGATCCCCCATGTTGTGCA
AAAAAGCGGTTAGCTCCTTCGGTCCTCCGATCGTTGTCAGAAGTAAGTTGGCCGCAGTGTTATCACTCAT
GGTTATGGCAGCACTGCATAATTCTCTTACTGTCATGCCATCCGTAAGATGCTTTTCTGTGACTGGTGAG
TACTCAACCAAGTCATTCTGAGAATAGTGTATGCGGCGACCGAGTTGCTCTTGCCCGGCGTCAATACGGG
ATAATACCGCGCCACATAGCAGAACTTTAAAAGTGCTCATCATTGGAAAACGTTCTTCGGGGCGAAAACT
CTCAAGGATCTTACCGCTGTTGAGATCCAGTTCGATGTAACCCACTCGTGCACCCAACTGATCTTCAGCA
TCTTTTACTTTCACCAGCGTTTCTGGGTGAGCAAAAACAGGAAGGCAAAATGCCGCAAAAAAGGGAATAA
GGGCGACACGGAAATGTTGAATACTCATACTCTTCCTTTTTCAATATTATTGAAGCATTTATCAGGGTTA
TTGTCTCATGAGCGGATACATATTTGAATGTATTTAGAAAAATAAACAAATAGGGGTTCCGCGCACATTT
CCCCGAAAAGTGCCACCTGGGTCCTTTTCATCACGTGCTATAAAAATAATTATAATTTAAATTTTTTAAT
ATAAATATATAAATTAAAAATAGAAAGTAAAAAAAGAAATTAAAGAAAAAATAGTTTTTGTTTTCCGAAG
ATGTAAAAGACTCTAGGGGGATCGCCAACAAATACTACCTTTTATCTTGCTCTTCCTGCTCTCAGGTATT
AATGCCGAATTGTTTCATCTTGTCTGTGTAGAAGACCACACACGAAAATCCTGTGATTTTACATTTTACT
TATCGTTAATCGAATGTATATCTATTTAATCTGCTTTTCTTGTCTAATAAATATATATGTAAAGTACGCT
TTTTGTTGAAATTTTTTAAACCTTTGTTTATTTTTTTTTCTTCATTCCGTAACTCTTCTACCTTCTTTAT
TTACTTTCTAAAATCCAAATACAAAACATAAAAATAAATAAACACAGAGTAAATTCCCAAATTATTCCAT
CATTAAAAGATACGAGGCGCGTGTAAGTTACAGGCAAGCGATCCGTCTAAGAAACCATTATTATCATGAC
ATTAACCTATAAAAATAGGCGTATCACGAGGCCCTTTCGTC
